>Addgene plasmid #115846 | pAPM-D4- miR30-L1221 | addgene full sequence | sequence record 232687 | Addgene NGS Result
AATCTGCTTAGGGTTAGGCGTTTTGCGCTGCTTCGCGATGTACGGGCCAGATATACGCGCTGTGGAATGT
GTGTCAGTTAGGGTGTGGAAAGTCCCCAGGCTCCCCAGCAGGCAGAAGTATGCAAAGCATGCATCTCAAT
TAGTCAGCAACCAGGTGTGGAAAGTCCCCAGGCTCCCCAGCAGGCAGAAGTATGCAAAGCATGCATCTCA
ATTAGTCAGCAACCATAGTCCCGCCCCTAACTCCGCCCATCCCGCCCCTAACTCCGCCCAGTTCCGCCCA
TTCTCCGCCCCATGGCTGACTAATTTTTTTTATTTATGCAGAGGCCGAGGCCGCCTCTGCCTCTGAGCTA
TTCCAGAAGTAGTGAGGAGGCTTTTTTGGAGGCCTAGGCTTTTGCAAAAAGCTCGCGTTGACATTGATTA
TTGACTAGTTATTAATAGTAATCAATTACGGGGTCATTAGTTCATAGCCCATATATGGAGTTCCGCGTTA
CATAACTTACGGTAAATGGCCCGCCTGGCTGACCGCCCAACGACCCCCGCCCATTGACGTCAATAATGAC
GTATGTTCCCATAGTAACGCCAATAGGGACTTTCCATTGACGTCAATGGGTGGAGTATTTACGGTAAACT
GCCCACTTGGCAGTACATCAAGTGTATCATATGCCAAGTACGCCCCCTATTGACGTCAATGACGGTAAAT
GGCCCGCCTGGCATTATGCCCAGTACATGACCTTATGGGACTTTCCTACTTGGCAGTACATCTACGTATT
AGTCATCGCTATTACCATGGTGATGCGGTTTTGGCAGTACATCAATGGGCGTGGATAGCGGTTTGACTCA
CGGGGATTTCCAAGTCTCCACCCCATTGACGTCAATGGGAGTTTGTTTTGGCACCAAAATCAACGGGACT
TTCCAAAATGTCGTAACAACTCCGCCCCATTGACGCAAATGGGCGGTAGGCGTGTACGGTGGGAGGTCTA
TATAAGCAGCGCGTTTTGCCTGTACTGGGTCTCTCTGGTTAGACCAGATCTGAGCCTGGGAGCTCTCTGG
CTAACTAGGGAACCCACTGCTTAAGCCTCAATAAAGCTTGCCTTGAGTGCTTCAAGTAGTGTGTGCCCGT
CTGTTGTGTGACTCTGGTAACTAGAGATCCCTCAGACCCTTTTAGTCAGTGTGGAAAATCTCTAGCAGTG
GCGCCCGAACAGGGACTTGAAAGCGAAAGGGAAACCAGAGGAGCTCTCTCGACGCAGGACTCGGCTTGCT
GAAGCGCGCACGGCAAGAGGCGAGGGGCGGCGACTGGTGAGTACGCCAAAAATTTTGACTAGCGGAGGCT
AGAAGGAGAGAGATGGGTGCGAGAGCGTCAGTATTAAGCGGGGGAGAATTAGATCGCGATGGGAAAAAAT
TCGGTTAAGGCCAGGGGGAAAGAAAAAATATAAATTAAAACATATAGTATGGGCAAGCAGGGAGCTAGAA
CGATTCGCAGTTAATCCTGGCCTGTTAGAAACATCAGAAGGCTGTAGACAAATACTGGGACAGCTACAAC
CATCCCTTCAGACAGGATCAGAAGAACTTAGATCATTATATAATACAGTAGCAACCCTCTATTGTGTGCA
TCAAAGGATAGAGATAAAAGACACCAAGGAAGCTTTAGACAAGATAGAGGAAGAGCAAAACAAAAGTAAG
ACCACCGCACAGCAAGCGGCCGGCCGCTGATCTTCAGACCTGGAGGAGGAGATATGAGGGACAATTGGAG
AAGTGAATTATATAAATATAAAGTAGTAAAAATTGAACCATTAGGAGTAGCACCCACCAAGGCAAAGAGA
AGAGTGGTGCAGAGAGAAAAAAGAGCAGTGGGAATAGGAGCTTTGTTCCTTGGGTTCTTGGGAGCAGCAG
GAAGCACTATGGGCGCAGCGTCAATGACGCTGACGGTACAGGCCAGACAATTATTGTCTGGTATAGTGCA
GCAGCAGAACAATTTGCTGAGGGCTATTGAGGCGCAACAGCATCTGTTGCAACTCACAGTCTGGGGCATC
AAGCAGCTCCAGGCAAGAATCCTGGCTGTGGAAAGATACCTAAAGGATCAACAGCTCCTGGGGATTTGGG
GTTGCTCTGGAAAACTCATTTGCACCACTGCTGTGCCTTGGAATGCTAGTTGGAGTAATAAATCTCTGGA
ACAGATTTGGAATCACACGACCTGGATGGAGTGGGACAGAGAAATTAACAATTACACAAGCTTAATACAC
TCCTTAATTGAAGAATCGCAAAACCAGCAAGAAAAGAATGAACAAGAATTATTGGAATTAGATAAATGGG
CAAGTTTGTGGAATTGGTTTAACATAACAAATTGGCTGTGGTATATAAAATTATTCATAATGATAGTAGG
AGGCTTGGTAGGTTTAAGAATAGTTTTTGCTGTACTTTCTATAGTGAATAGAGTTAGGCAGGGATATTCA
CCATTATCGTTTCAGACCCACCTCCCAACCCCGAGGGGACCCGACAGGCCCGAAGGAATAGAAGAAGAAG
GTGGAGAGAGAGACAGAGACAGATCCATTCGATTAGTGAACGGATCGGCACTGCGTGCGCCAATTCTGCA
GACAAATGGCAGTATTCATCCACAATTTTAAAAGAAAAGGGGGGATTGGGGGGTACAGTGCAGGGGAAAG
AATAGTAGACATAATAGCAACAGACATACAAACTAAAGAATTACAAAAACAAATTACAAAAATTCAAAAT
TTTCGGGTTTATTACAGGGACAGCAGAGATCCAGTTTGGTTAATTAACTGCAGCCCCGATAAAATAAAAG
ATTTTATTTAGTCTCCAGAAAAAGGGGGGAATGAAAGACCCCACCTGTAGGTTTGGCAAGCTAGCTGCAG
TAACGCCATTTTGCAAGGCATGGAAAAATACCAAACCAAGAATAGAGAAGTTCAGATCAAGGGCGGGTAC
ATGAAAATAGCTAACGTTGGGCCAAACAGGATATCTGCGGTGAGCAGTTTCGGCCCCGGCCCGGGGCCAA
GAACAGATGGTCACCGCAGTTTCGGCCCCGGCCCGAGGCCAAGAACAGATGGTCCCCAGATATGGCCCAA
CCCTCAGCAGTTTCTTAAGACCCATCAGATGTTTCCAGGCTCCCCCAAGGACCTGAAATGACCCTGCGCC
TTATTTGAATTAACCAATCAGCCTGCTTCTCGCTTCTGTTCGCGCGCTTCTGCTTCCCGAGCTCTATAAA
AGAGCTCACAACCCCTCACTCGGCGCGCCAGTCCTCCGACAGACTGAGTCGCCCGGGGGTCTAGAACGCG
TGCCGCCATGACCGAATACAAACCTACCGTGAGGCTGGCTACAAGAGATGATGTCCCAAGGGCTGTGAGA
ACACTGGCCGCCGCTTTTGCCGATTACCCTGCCACACGCCACACTGTGGACCCAGATCGGCATATCGAGA
GAGTGACTGAGCTGCAGGAACTGTTCCTGACCCGAGTGGGCCTGGACATTGGGAAGGTCTGGGTCGCAGA
CGATGGAGCAGCTGTGGCTGTCTGGACCACACCAGAGAGCGTGGAAGCCGGAGCTGTCTTTGCAGAGATC
GGCCCTAGAATGGCAGAACTGAGCGGCTCCAGGCTGGCAGCACAGCAGCAGATGGAGGGACTGCTGGCCC
CACACAGGCCTAAGGAACCAGCATGGTTCCTGGCTACCGTGGGGGTCTCTCCTGACCATCAGGGCAAAGG
ACTGGGAAGTGCTGTGGTCCTGCCAGGAGTGGAGGCTGCAGAACGAGCTGGAGTCCCTGCATTTCTGGAG
ACCTCTGCTCCACGAAACCTGCCCTTCTATGAACGGCTGGGCTTTACTGTGACCGCAGATGTGGAGGTCC
CCGAAGGACCTAGGACCTGGTGCATGACACGCAAACCCGGCGCCTGAGCGATCGCCGCGGCCGCCTTCTT
AACCCAACAGAAGGCTCGAGAAGGTATATTGCTGTTGACAGTGAGCGCACAAACGCTCTCATCGACAAGT
AGTGAAGCCACAGATGTACTTGTCGATGAGAGCGTTTGTATGCCTACTGCCTCGGACTTCAAGGGGCTAG
AATTCGGCAGCTGTAGATCTTAGCCACTTTTTAAAAGAAAAGGGGGGACTGGAAGGGCTAACTGCATCCG
GACTGTACTGGGTCTCTCTGGTTAGACCAGATCTGAGCCTGGGAGCTCTCTGGCTAACTAGGGAACCCAC
TGCTTAAGCCTCAATAAAGCTTGCCTTGAGTGCTTCAAGTAGTGTGTGCCCGTCTGTTGTGTGACTCTGG
TAACTAGAGATCCCTCAGACCCTTTTAGTCAGTGTGGAAAATCTCTAGCAGGGCCCGTTTCATGTGAGCA
AAAGGCCAGCAAAAGGCCAGGAACCGTAAAAAGGCCGCGTTGCTGGCGTTTTTCCATAGGCTCCGCCCCC
CTGACGAGCATCACAAAAATCGACGCTCAAGTCAGAGGTGGCGAAACCCGACAGGACTATAAAGATACCA
GGCGTTTCCCCCTGGAAGCTCCCTCGTGCGCTCTCCTGTTCCGACCCTGCCGCTTACCGGATACCTGTCC
GCCTTTCTCCCTTCGGGAAGCGTGGCGCTTTCTCATAGCTCACGCTGTAGGTATCTCAGTTCGGTGTAGG
TCGTTCGCTCCAAGCTGGGCTGTGTGCACGAACCCCCCGTTCAGCCCGACCGCTGCGCCTTATCCGGTAA
CTATCGTCTTGAGTCCAACCCGGTAAGACACGACTTATCGCCACTGGCAGCAGCCACTGGTAACAGGATT
AGCAGAGCGAGGTATGTAGGCGGTGCTACAGAGTTCTTGAAGTGGTGGCCTAACTACGGCTACACTAGAA
GAACAGTATTTGGTATCTGCGCTCTGCTGAAGCCAGTTACCTTCGGAAAAAGAGTTGGTAGCTCTTGATC
CGGCAAACAAACCACCGCTGGTAGCGGTGGTTTTTTTGTTTGCAAGCAGCAGATTACGCGCAGAAAAAAA
GGATCTCAAGAAGATCCTTTGATCTTTTCTACGGGGTCTGACGCTCAGTGGAACGAAAACTCACGTTAAG
GGATTTTGGTCATGAGATTATCAAAAAGGATCTTCACCTAGATCCTTTTAAATTAAAAATGAAGTTTTAA
ATCAATCTAAAGTATATATGAGTAAACTTGGTCTGACAGTTACCAATGCTTAATCAGTGAGGCACCTATC
TCAGCGATCTGTCTATTTCGTTCATCCATAGTTGCCTGACTCCCCGTCGTGTAGATAACTACGATACGGG
AGGGCTTACCATCTGGCCCCAGTGCTGCAATGATACCGCGAGACCCACGCTCACCGGCTCCAGATTTATC
AGCAATAAACCAGCCAGCCGGAAGGGCCGAGCGCAGAAGTGGTCCTGCAACTTTATCCGCCTCCATCCAG
TCTATTAATTGTTGCCGGGAAGCTAGAGTAAGTAGTTCGCCAGTTAATAGTTTGCGCAACGTTGTTGCCA
TTGCTACAGGCATCGTGGTGTCACGCTCGTCGTTTGGTATGGCTTCATTCAGCTCCGGTTCCCAACGATC
AAGGCGAGTTACATGATCCCCCATGTTGTGCAAAAAAGCGGTTAGCTCCTTCGGTCCTCCGATCGTTGTC
AGAAGTAAGTTGGCCGCAGTGTTATCACTCATGGTTATGGCAGCACTGCATAATTCTCTTACTGTCATGC
CATCCGTAAGATGCTTTTCTGTGACTGGTGAGTACTCAACCAAGTCATTCTGAGAATAGTGTATGCGGCG
ACCGAGTTGCTCTTGCCCGGCGTCAATACGGGATAATACCGCGCCACATAGCAGAACTTTAAAAGTGCTC
ATCATTGGAAAACGTTCTTCGGGGCGAAAACTCTCAAGGATCTTACCGCTGTTGAGATCCAGTTCGATGT
AACCCACTCGTGCACCCAACTGATCTTCAGCATCTTTTACTTTCACCAGCGTTTCTGGGTGAGCAAAAAC
AGGAAGGCAAAATGCCGCAAAAAAGGGAATAAGGGCGACACGGAAATGTTGAATACTCATACTCTTCCTT
TTTCAATATTATTGAAGCATTTATCAGGGTTATTGTCTCATGAGCGGATACATATTTGAATGTATTTAGA
AAAATAAACAAATAGGGGTTCCGCGCACATTTCCCCGAAAAGTGCCACCTGACGTCGACGGATCGGGAGA
TCTCCCGATCCCCTATGGTGCACTCTCAGTACAATCTGCTCTGATGCCGCATAGTTAAGCCAGTATCTGC
TCCCTGCTTGTGTGTTGGAGGTCGCTGAGTAGTGCGCGAGCAAAATTTAAGCTACAACAAGGCAAGGCTT
GACCGACAATTGCATGAAG
Features (pLannotate 1.2.2; 19 found; start..end, strand, type, name):
     69..398     +  promoter       SV40 promoter: SV40 enhancer and early promoter
    410..789     +  enhancer       CMV enhancer: human cytomegalovirus immediate early enhancer
    790..989     +  promoter       CMV promoter: human cytomegalovirus (CMV) immediate early promoter
   1007..1187    +  LTR            5' LTR (truncated): truncated 5' long terminal repeat (LTR) from HIV-1
   1234..1359    +  misc_feature   HIV-1 Ψ: packaging signal of human immunodeficiency virus type 1
   1343..1681    +  CDS            HIV-1 gag (fragment): gag protein from human immunodeficiency virus 1; gag
   1856..2089    +  misc_feature   RRE: The Rev response element (RRE) of HIV-1 allows for Rev-dependent mRNA export from the nucleus to the cytoplasm.
   2466..2566    +  CDS            Rev (fragment): human immunodeficiency virus 1 (HIV-1) Rev protein; rev; enhances nuclear export of unspliced and incompletely spliced viral mRNAs
   2616..2733    +  misc_feature   cPPT/CTS: central polypurine tract and central termination sequence of HIV-1
   2870..3277    +  promoter       SFFV promoter: spleen focus-forming virus long terminal repeat (LTR) promoter
   3298..3894    +  CDS            pac: PUAC_STRAD - Protein predicted: Swiss-Prot protein existence level 4. Detoxification of puromycin. From Streptomyces alboniger.
   3919..3964    +  ncRNA          5' miR-30a (fragment): sequence upstream of the 71-nt precursor of the human miR-30a microRNA (Zeng et al., 2002) miRNA
   4034..4059    +  ncRNA          3' miR-30a (fragment): sequence downstream of the 71-nt precursor of the human miR-30a microRNA (Zeng et al., 2002) miRNA
   4089..4108    +  misc_feature   cPPT/CTS (fragment): central polypurine tract and central termination sequence of HIV-1
   4140..4320    +  LTR            5' LTR (truncated): truncated 5' long terminal repeat (LTR) from HIV-1
   4391..4979    -  rep_origin     ori: high-copy-number ColE1/pMB1/pBR322/pUC origin of replication
   5150..6010    -  CDS            AmpR: β-lactamase; bla; confers resistance to ampicillin, carbenicillin, and related antibiotics
   6011..6115    -  promoter       AmpR promoter: bla
   6174..6226    -  misc_feature   bom (fragment): basis of mobility region from pBR322
