[The description below was written by a language model from this plasmid's Addgene catalogue record and pLannotate feature annotations shown in this document.]
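Description:
pAPM-D4- miR30-L1221 is an HIV-1-based lentiviral transfer vector, about 6.3 kb, that serves as the non-targeting control in a microRNA-embedded shRNA knockdown system. It is built on the pAPM-D4-mir30 backbone and is propagated in bacteria through a high-copy ColE1/pUC-type origin with an ampicillin resistance gene. A fragment of the pBR322 bom region is also annotated.

Upstream of the viral genome, SV40 enhancer/early promoter and CMV enhancer/promoter sequences sit next to a truncated 5' LTR. This arrangement lets genomic RNA be transcribed in packaging cells from a heterologous promoter. The viral portion carries the Ψ packaging signal with an adjoining gag fragment, the Rev response element for Rev-dependent nuclear export of the unspliced RNA, and a cPPT/CTS element, which aids nuclear import of the reverse-transcribed genome. The second truncated LTR annotated at the 3' end closes the provirus; the record does not state whether the vector is self-inactivating.

The payload is a single transcription unit driven by the spleen focus-forming virus (SFFV) LTR promoter. This promoter expresses the puromycin N-acetyltransferase gene (pac), followed directly by an shRNA hairpin flanked by human miR-30a 5' and 3' sequences. Because the hairpin lies in a miR-30 context downstream of the resistance gene, a Pol II transcript supplies both drug selection and a substrate for the endogenous microRNA processing machinery, which links puromycin resistance to shRNA expression. Here the hairpin is a control shRNA, designated L1221; the record does not say what sequence it is derived from. The vector is intended as a matched negative control for transduction and puromycin selection alongside gene-specific knockdown vectors from the same backbone. The associated study concerns Vpx and Vpr counteracting HUSH complex repression of proviruses.
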