Addgene plasmid #115846: pAPM-D4- miR30-L1221
Purpose: Control shRNA KD vector
Depositing lab: Jeremy Luban. Depositing organization: University of Massachusetts, Worcester. Publication: Primate immunodeficiency virus proteins Vpx and Vpr counteract transcriptional repression of proviruses by the HUSH complex. Yurkovetskiy L, Guney MH, Kim K, Goh SL, McCauley S, Dauphin A, Diehl WE, Luban J. Nat Microbiol. 2018 Dec;3(12):1354-1361. doi: 10.1038/s41564-018-0256-x. Epub 2018 Oct 8. PubMed 30297740.
Backbone
  Vector backbone: pAPM-D4-mir30
  Vector type: Lentiviral
  Selectable markers: Puromycin
Growth in bacteria
  Bacterial resistance: Ampicillin, 100 μg/mL
  Growth temperature: 30°C
  Growth strain: NEB Stable
  Copy number: High Copy
Gene/Insert
  Gene/Insert name: control shRNA
  gRNA/shRNA sequence: CTTGTCGATGAGAGCGTTTGT
  Species: H. sapiens (human)
  Promoter: SFFV
  Cloning method: Restriction Enzyme; 5′ cloning site Unknown (unknown if destroyed); 3′ cloning site Unknown (unknown if destroyed)
Terms and licenses: Academic/Nonprofit Terms; Industry Terms: Not Available to Industry
Depositor comments: PuroR . Please visit https://www.biorxiv.org/content/early/2018/04/03/293001 for bioRxiv preprint.
How to cite: pAPM-D4- miR30-L1221 was a gift from Jeremy Luban (Addgene plasmid # 115846 ; http://n2t.net/addgene:115846 ; RRID:Addgene_115846)
